>Addgene plasmid #240173 | pVF162 | addgene full sequence | sequence record 486853 | Addgene NGS Result
ACCCACGCTCACCGGCTCCAGATTTATCAGCAATAAACCAGCCAGCCGGAAGGGCCGAGCGCAGAAGTGG
TCCTGCAACTTTATCCGCCTCCATCCAGTCTATTAATTGTTGCCGGGAAGCTAGAGTAAGTAGTTCGCCA
GTTAATAGTTTGCGCAACGTTGTTGCCATTGCTACAGGCATCGTGGTGTCACGCTCGTCGTTTGGTATGG
CTTCATTCAGCTCCGGTTCCCAACGATCAAGGCGAGTTACATGATCCCCCATGTTGTGCAAAAAAGCGGT
TAGCTCCTTCGGTCCTCCGATCGTTGTCAGAAGTAAGTTGGCCGCAGTGTTATCACTCATGGTTATGGCA
GCACTGCATAATTCTCTTACTGTCATGCCATCCGTAAGATGCTTTTCTGTGACTGGTGAGTACTCAACCA
AGTCATTCTGAGAATAGTGTATGCGGCGACCGAGTTGCTCTTGCCCGGCGTCAATACGGGATAATACCGC
GCCACATAGCAGAACTTTAAAAGTGCTCATCATTGGAAAACGTTCTTCGGGGCGAAAACTCTCAAGGATC
TTACCGCTGTTGAGATCCAGTTCGATGTAACCCACTCGTGCACCCAACTGATCTTCAGCATCTTTTACTT
TCACCAGCGTTTCTGGGTGAGCAAAAACAGGAAGGCAAAATGCCGCAAAAAAGGGAATAAGGGCGACACG
GAAATGTTGAATACTCATACTCTTCCTTTTTCAATATTATTGAAGCATTTATCAGGGTTATTGTCTCATG
AGCGGATACATATTTGAATGTATTTAGAAAAATAAACAAATAGGGGTTCCGCGCACATTTCCCCGAAAAG
TGCCACCTAAATTGTAAGCGTTAATATTTTGTTAAAATTCGCGTTAAATTTTTGTTAAATCAGCTCATTT
TTTAACCAATAGGCCGAAATCGGCAAAATCCCTTATAAATCAAAAGAATAGACCGAGATAGGGT
[37 nt withheld, positions 975-1011]
AAAGAACGTGGACTCCAACGTCAAAGG
[49 nt withheld, positions 1039-1087]
T
[91 nt withheld, positions 1089-1179]
G
[124 nt withheld, positions 1181-1304]
CCCATTCGCCATTCAGGCTGCGCAACTGTTGGGAAGGGCGATCGGTGCGGGCCTCTTCGCTATTACGCCA
GCTGGCGAAAGGGGGATGTGCTGCAAGGCGATTAAGTTGGGTAACGCCAGGGTTTTCCCAGTCACGACGT
TGTAAAACGACGGCCAGTGAGCGCGCCTCGTTCATTCACGTTTTTGAACCCGTGGAGGACGGGCAGACTC
GCGGTGCAAATGTGTTTTACAGCGTGATGGAGCAGATGAAGATGCTCGACACGCTGCAGAACACGCAGCT
AGATTAACCCTAGAAAGATAATCATATTGTGACGTACGTTAAAGATAATCATGTGTAAAATTGACGCATG
TGTTTTATCGGTCTGTATATCGAGGTTTATTTATTAATTTGAATAGATATTAAGTTTTATTATATTTACA
CTTACATACTAATAATAAATTCAACAAACAATTTATTTATGTTTATTTATTTATTAAAAAAAACAAAAAC
TCAAAATTTCTTCTATAAAGTAACAAAACTTTTATGAGGGACAGCCCCCCCCCAAAGCCCCCAGGGATGT
AATTACGTCCCTCCCCCGCTAGGGGGCAGCAGCGAGCCGCCCGGGGCTCCGCTCCGGTCCGGCGCTCCCC
CCGCATCCCCGAGCCGGCAGCGTGCGGGGACAGCCCGGGCACGGGGAAGGTGGCACGGGATCGCTTTCCT
CTGAACGCTTCTCGCTGCTCTTTGAGCCTGCAGACACCTGGGGGGATACGGGGAAAAGGCGAACGCGTGG
GTAGGGGAGGCGCTTTTCCCAAGGCAGTCTGGAGCATGCGCTTTAGCAGCCCCGCTGGGCACTTGGCGCT
ACACAAGTGGCCTCTGGCCTCGCACACATTCCACATCCACCGGTAGGCGCCAACCGGCTCCGTTCTTTGG
TGGCCCCTTCGCGCCACCTTCTACTCCTCCCCTAGTCAGGAAGTTCCCCCCCGCCCCGCAGCTCGCGTCG
TGCAGGACGTGACAAATGGAAGTAGCACGTCTCACTAGTCTCGTGCAGATGGACAGCACCGCTGAGCAAT
GGAAGCGGGTAGGCCTTTGGGGCAGCGGCCAATAGCAGCTTTGCTCCTTCGCTTTCTGGGCTCAGAGGCT
GGGAAGGGGTGGGTCCGGGGGCGGGCTCAGGGGCGGGCTCAGGGGCGGGGCGGGCGCCCGAAGGTCCTCC
GGAGGCCCGGCATTCTGCACGCTTCAAAAGCGCACGTCTGCCGCGCTGTTCTCCTCTTCCTCATCTCCGG
GCCTTTCGACCTGCAGCCCAAGCTTCACCATGACCGAGTACAAGCCCACGGTGCGCCTCGCCACCCGCGA
CGACGTCCCCAGGGCCGTACGCACCCTCGCCGCCGCGTTCGCCGACTACCCCGCCACGCGCCACACCGTC
GATCCGGACCGCCACATCGAGCGGGTCACCGAGCTGCAAGAACTCTTCCTCACGCGCGTCGGGCTCGACA
TCGGCAAGGTGTGGGTCGCGGACGACGGCGCCGCGGTGGCGGTCTGGACCACGCCGGAGAGCGTCGAAGC
GGGGGCGGTGTTCGCCGAGATCGGCCCGCGCATGGCCGAGTTGAGCGGTTCCCGGCTGGCCGCGCAGCAA
CAGATGGAAGGCCTCCTGGCGCCGCACCGGCCCAAGGAGCCCGCGTGGTTCCTGGCCACCGTCGGCGTCT
CGCCCGACCACCAGGGCAAGGGTCTGGGCAGCGCCGTCGTGCTCCCCGGAGTGGAGGCGGCCGAGCGCGC
CGGGGTGCCCGCCTTCCTGGAGACCTCCGCGCCCCGCAACCTCCCCTTCTACGAGCGGCTCGGCTTCACC
GTCACCGCCGACGTCGAGGTGCCCGAAGGACCGCGCACCTGGTGCATGACCCGCAAGCCCGGTGCCTGAG
CGGCCCGTTTAAACCCGCTGATCAGCCTCGACTGTGCCTTCTAGTTGCCAGCCATCTGTTGTTTGCCCCT
CCCCCGTGCCTTCCTTGACCCTGGAAGGTGCCACTCCCACTGTCCTTTCCTAATAAAATGAGGAAATTGC
ATCGCATTGTCTGAGTAGGTGTCATTCTATTCTGGGGGGTGGGGTGGGGCAGGACAGCAAGGGGGAGGAT
TGGGAAGACAATAGCAGGCATGCTGGGGATGCGGTGGGCTCTATGGCTTCTGAGGCGGAACGCGATATGT
ACGGGCCAGATATACGCGTCGCAGAACAAACGCCCAGAACCGAAGGCCGGAGCCCAGACGCCGCAGCAGC
CCAGCCTGCGTTGTAACCCGGTCCCCATAGCAACCAACTACCGCAGACTACTCTCGCAAGCGCTGTTCTG
CTTGTGACCCGGACCGGCTTCTCTTCCGCTTCCGGTCCCACAATCCTCTGTCGGCCTAGAAGAGCTTTGC
ATTGTGGGAGCTCCTTCCTTTCTCGCTCCCCGGCCATCTTGGCGGCTGGTGTTGGTGAGTGAGCTCTGCG
GGGTAAACGATTAGGCGGCTCGGGGAGCTCCGCTAGCTGGTGTTTGACGCTCTGGATTATAATCCTCTCT
TCTGTCCTCTGTGTATGCTAGGTTGGGGGTTGTCCCGCACCTAGAGCTAGCGCCCAGCTTAAGCCACCAT
GGACACCGACTTCATCGACGAGGAGGTGCTGATGAGCCTGGTCATCGAGATGGGCCTGGACAGAATCGCA
GAACTGCCAGAGCTGTGGCTGGGACAGAACGAGTTCGACTTCATGACCGACGGATCCGGCAGCATGGCCG
AGATCGGAACCGGCTTCCCTTTCGACCCTCACTACGTGGAGGTGCTGGGAGAACGGATGCACTACGTGGA
CGTGGGACCTAGAGACGGAACACCAGTGCTGTTCCTGCACGGAAACCCCACAAGCAGCTACGTCTGGCGG
AACATCATCCCCCACGTGGCCCCTACACACAGATGTATCGCCCCAGACCTGATCGGCATGGGAAAGAGCG
ACAAGCCCGACCTGGGCTACTTCTTCGACGACCACGTGCGGTTCATGGACGCTTTCATCGAGGCCCTGGG
ACTGGAAGAGGTGGTGCTGGTCATCCACGATTGGGGAAGCGCTCTGGGCTTCCATTGGGCCAAGAGGAAC
CCAGAGAGGGTCAAGGGCATCGCCTTCATGGAGTTCATCCGGCCTATCCCCACTTGGGACGAGTGGCCAG
AATTCGCCAGGGAGACCTTCCAGGCTTTCAGAACCACCGACGTGGGCAGGAAGCTGATCATCGACCAGAA
CGTGTTCATCGAGGGAACCCTGCCTATGGGAGTCGTGAGACCTCTGACCGAGGTGGAGATGGACCACTAC
AGGGAGCCCTTCCTGAACCCAGTGGACAGAGAGCCTCTGTGGAGATTCCCCAACGAGCTGCCTATCGCCG
GAGAACCAGCCAATATCGTGGCCCTGGTGGAGGAGTACATGGATTGGCTGCACCAGAGCCCCGTGCCTAA
GCTGCTGTTTTGGGGCACACCAGGAGTGCTGATTCCTCCAGCAGAAGCCGCTAGACTGGCCAAAAGCCTG
CCTAATTGCAAGGCCGTGGACATCGGCCCAGGACTGAATCTGCTGCAGGAGGACAACCCCGACCTGATTG
GAAGCGAGATTGCCCGGTGGCTCAGTACCCTGGAGATCAGCGGCAGCGCTGGCTCTGCTGGAGACATGAG
AGCTGCCAACCTTTGGCCAAGCCCGCTCATGATCAAACGCTCTAAGAAGAACAGCCTGGCCTTGTCCCTG
ACGGCCGACCAGATGGTCAGTGCCTTGTTGGATGCTGAGCCCCCCATACTCTATTCCGAGTATGATCCTA
CCAGACCCTTCAGTGAAGCTTCGATGATGGGCTTACTGACCAACCTGGCAGACAGGGAGCTGGTTCACAT
GATCAACTGGGCGAAGAGGGTGCCAGGCTTTGTGGATTTGACCCTCCATGATCAGGTCCACCTTCTAGAA
TGTGCCTGGCTAGAGATCCTGATGATTGGTCTCGTCTGGCGCTCCATGGAGCACCCAGTGAAGCTACTGT
TTGCTCCTAACTTGCTCTTGGACAGGAACCAGGGAAAATGTGTAGAGGGCATGGTGGAGATCTTCGACAT
GCTGCTGGCTACATCATCTCGGTTCCGCATGATGAATCTGCAGGGAGAGGAGTTTGTGTGCCTCAAATCT
ATTATTTTGCTTAATTCTGGAGTGTACACATTTCTGTCCAGCACCCTGAAGTCTCTGGAAGAGAAGGACC
ATATCCACCGAGTCCTGGACAAGATCACAGACACTTTGATCCACCTGATGGCCAAGGCAGGCCTGACCCT
GCAGCAGCAGCACCAGCGGCTGGCCCAGCTCCTCCTCATCCTCTCCCACATCAGGCACATGAGTAACAAA
GGCATGGAGCATCTGTACAGCATGAAGTGCAAGAACGTGGTGCCCCTCTATGACCTGCTGCTGGAGATGC
TGGACGCCCACCGCCTACATGCGCCCACTAGCCGTGGAGGGGCATCCGTGGAGGAGACGGACCAAAGCCA
CTTGGCCACTGCGGGCTCTACTTCATCGGGTACCTCTAGACCAGGCGAACGACCGTTTCAATGCCGGATA
TGTATGAGGAACTTCTCCGAGGAGGCAAACTTGAGGCGCCACACCCGAACACATACAGGAGAAAAGCCAT
TCCAATGTCGAATTTGTATGCGCAATTTTTCAGATCACTCAAGCCTCAAGCGACACCTCCGCACACATAC
TGGTTCACAGAAGCCCTTTCAGTGCAGGATTTGTATGCGCAACTTTAGCCAATCAGCGAACCTTTTGCGG
CACACTAGAACGCATACAGGTGAGAAGCCTTTCCAGTGTCGCATCTGTATGCGGAACTTCAGCGACCCCA
GTTCATTGAAGAGGCATTTGCGAACTCACACCGGTTCTCAAAAACCTTTTCAGTGCCGAATTTGTATGCG
CAACTTCAGCCAACAAACAAATTTGACGAGACACACGCGCACGCACACCGGGGAAAAACCGTTTCAATGT
CGAATCTGCATGCGCAATTTTAGCGATGCGACACAACTTGTTAGGCATCTGCGCACACACTTGCGGGGAA
GCGGAGCTGGTAAGCCTATCCCTAACCCTCTCCTCGGTCTCGATTCTACCTGAGTCGACAATCAACCTCT
GGATTACAAAATTTGTGAAAGATTGACTGGTATTCTTAACTATGTTGCTCCTTTTACGCTATGTGGATAC
GCTGCTTTAATGCCTTTGTATCATGCGTTAACTAAACTTGTTTATTGCAGCTTATAATGGTTACAAATAA
AGCAATAGCATCACAAATTTCACAAATAAAGCATTTTTTTCACTGCATTCTAGTTGTGGTTTGTCCAAAC
TCATCAATGTATCTTATCATGTCTGGAATTGACTCAAATGATGTCAATTAGTCTATCAGAAGCTCATCTG
GTCTCCCTTCCGGGGGACAAGACATCCCTGTTTAATATTTAAACAGCAGTGTTCCCAAACTGGGTTCTTA
TATCCCTTGCTCTGGTCAACCAGGTTGCAGGGTTTCCTGTCCTCACAGGAACGAAGTCCCTAAAGAAACA
GTGGCAGCCAGGTTTAGCCCCGGAATTGACTGGATTCCTTTTTTAGGGCCCATTGGTATGGCTTTTTCCC
CGTATCCCCCCAGGTGTCTGCAGGCTCAAAGAGCAGCGAGAAGCGTTCAGAGGAAAGCGATCCCGTGCCA
CCTTCCCCGTGCCCGGGCTGTCCCCGCACGCTGCCGGCTCGGGGATGCGGGGGGAGCGCCGGACCGGAGC
GGAGCCCCGGGCGGCTCGCTGCTGCCCCCTAGCGGGGGAGGGACGTAATTACATCCCTGGGGGCTTTGGG
GGGGGGCTGTCCCTGATATCTATAACAAGAAAATATATATATAATAAGTTATCACGTAAGTAGAACATGA
AATAACAATATAATTATCGTATGAGTTAAATCTTAAAAGTCACGTAAAAGATAATCATGCGTCATTTTGA
CTCACGCGGTCGTTATAGTTCAAAATCAGTGACACTTACCGCATTGACAAGCACGCCTCACGGGAGCTCC
AAGCGGCGACTGAGATGTCCTAAATGCACAGCGACGGATTCGCGCTATTTAGAAAGAGAGAGCAATATTT
CAAGAATGCATGCGTCAATTTTACGCAGACTATCTTTCTAGGGTTAATCTAGCTGCATCAGGATCATATC
GTCGGGTCTTTTTTCCGGCTCAGTCATCGCCCAAGCTGGCGCTATCTGGGCATCGGGGAGGAAGAAGCCC
GTGCCTTTTCCCGCGAGGTTGAAGCGGCATGGAAAGAGTTTGCCGAGGATGACTGCTGCTGCATTGACGT
TGAGCGAAAACGCACGTTTACCATGATGATTCGGGAAGGTGTGGCCATGCACGCCTTTAACGGTGAACTG
TTCGTTCAGGCCACCTGGGATACCAGTTCGTCGCGGCTTTTCCGGACACAGTTCCGGATGGTCAGCCCGA
AGCGCATCAGCAACCCGAACAATACCGGCGACAGCCGGAACTGCCGTGCCGGTGTGCAGATTAATGACAG
CGGTGCGGCGCTGGGATATTACGTCAGCGAGGACGGGTATCCTGGCTGGATGCCGCAGAAATGGACATGG
ATACCCCGTGAGTTACCCGGCGGGCGCGCTTGGCGTAATCATGGTCATAGCTGTTTCCTGTGTGAAATTG
TTATCCGCTCACAATTCCACACAACATACGAGCCGGAAGCATAAAGTGTAAAGCCTGGGGTGCCTAATGA
GTGAGCTAACTCACATTAATTGCGTTGCGCTCACTGCCCGCTTTCCAGTCGGGAAACCTGTCGTGCCAGC
TGCATTAATGAATCGGCCAACGCGCGGGGAGAGGCGGTTTGCGTATTGGGCGCTCTTCCGCTTCCTCGCT
CACTGACTCGCTGCGCTCGGTCGTTCGGCTGCGGCGAGCGGTATCAGCTCACTCAAAGGCGGTAATACGG
TTATCCACAGAATCAGGGGATAACGCAGGAAAGAACATGTGAGCAAAAGGCCAGCAAAAGGCCAGGAACC
GTAAAAAGGCCGCGTTGCTGGCGTTTTTCCATAGGCTCCGCCCCCCTGACGAGCATCACAAAAATCGACG
CTCAAGTCAGAGGTGGCGAAACCCGACAGGACTATAAAGATACCAGGCGTTTCCCCCTGGAAGCTCCCTC
GTGCGCTCTCCTGTTCCGACCCTGCCGCTTACCGGATACCTGTCCGCCTTTCTCCCTTCGGGAAGCGTGG
CGCTTTCTCATAGCTCACGCTGTAGGTATCTCAGTTCGGTGTAGGTCGTTCGCTCCAAGCTGGGCTGTGT
GCACGAACCCCCCGTTCAGCCCGACCGCTGCGCCTTATCCGGTAACTATCGTCTTGAGTCCAACCCGGTA
AGACACGACTTATCGCCACTGGCAGCAGCCACTGGTAACAGGATTAGCAGAGCGAGGTATGTAGGCGGTG
CTACAGAGTTCTTGAAGTGGTGGCCTAACTACGGCTACACTAGAAGAACAGTATTTGGTATCTGCGCTCT
GCTGAAGCCAGTTACCTTCGGAAAAAGAGTTGGTAGCTCTTGATCCGGCAAACAAACCACCGCTGGTAGC
GGTGGTTTTTTTGTTTGCAAGCAGCAGATTACGCGCAGAAAAAAAGGATCTCAAGAAGATCCTTTGATCT
TTTCTACGGGGTCTGACGCTCAGTGGAACGAAAACTCACGTTAAGGGATTTTGGTCATGAGATTATCAAA
AAGGATCTTCACCTAGATCCTTTTAAATTAAAAATGAAGTTTTAAATCAATCTAAAGTATATATGAGTAA
ACTTGGTCTGACAGTTACCAATGCTTAATCAGTGAGGCACCTATCTCAGCGATCTGTCTATTTCGTTCAT
CCATAGTTGCCTGACTCCCCGTCGTGTAGATAACTACGATACGGGAGGGCTTACCATCTGGCCCCAGTGC
TGCAATGATACCGCGAG
Features (pLannotate 1.2.2; 22 found; start..end, strand, type, name):
    719..823     -  promoter       AmpR promoter: bla
    876..1304    -  rep_origin     f1 ori (sequence partly withheld): f1 bacteriophage origin of replication; arrow indicates direction of (+) strand synthesis
   1309..1464    -  CDS            lacZα (fragment): LacZα fragment of β-galactosidase; lacZ fragment
   1466..1585    +  CDS            B (fragment): PORTL_LAMBD - Experimental evidence at protein level: Swiss-Prot protein existence level 1. Forms the portal vertex of the capsid (PubMed:6228056, PubMed:6232391). This portal plays critical roles in head assembly, genome packaging, neck/tail attachment, and genome ejection (Probable). The portal protein multimerizes as a single ring-shaped homododecamer arranged around a central channel (PubMed:6232391). Binds to the terminase subunits to form the packaging machine (PubMed:7799432). From Escherichia phage lambda (Bacteriophage lambda).
   2073..2572    +  promoter       PGK promoter: mouse phosphoglycerate kinase 1 promoter
   2594..3193    +  CDS            PuroR: puromycin N-acetyltransferase; pac from Streptomyces alboniger; confers resistance to puromycin
   3226..3450    +  polyA_signal   bGH poly(A) signal: bovine growth hormone polyadenylation signal
   3887..4015    +  CDS            CITED1 (fragment): CITE1_HUMAN - Also known as MSG1. Experimental evidence at protein level: Swiss-Prot protein existence level 1. Transcriptional coactivator of the p300/CBP-mediated transcription complex. Enhances SMAD-mediated transcription by strengthening the functional link between the DNA-binding SMAD transcription factors and the p300/CBP transcription coactivator complex. Stimulates estrogen-dependent transactivation activity mediated by estrogen receptors signaling; stabilizes the interaction of estrogen receptor ESR1 and histone acetyltransferase EP300. Positively regulates TGF-beta signaling through
   4028..4906    +  CDS            dhaA: DHAA_PSEPV - Experimental evidence at protein level: Swiss-Prot protein existence level 1. Catalyzes hydrolytic cleavage of carbon-halogen bonds in halogenated aliphatic compounds, leading to the formation of the corresponding primary alcohols, halide ions and protons. Has a broad substrate specificity, as it is able to dehalogenate mono- and di- chlorinated and brominated alkanes (up to at least C10), and the two isomers of 1,3-dichloropropene to 3-chloroallyl alcohol; the highest activity was found with 1,2-dibromoethane, while no activity was observed with the analog 1,2-dichloroethane. Fro
   4931..5812    +  CDS            ERT2 (fragment): mutated ligand-binding domain of the human estrogen receptor (Feil et al., 1997)
   6272..6288    +  CDS            ZFHD1 (DNA binding domain) (fragment): composite human DNA-binding domain composed of domains from the transcription factors Zif268 and Oct-1 (Pomerantz et al., 1995)
   6353..6393    +  CDS            V5 tag (fragment): epitope tag from simian virus 5
   6404..6510    +  misc_feature   WPRE (fragment): woodchuck hepatitis virus posttranscriptional regulatory element
   6519..6640    +  polyA_signal   SV40 poly(A) signal: SV40 polyadenylation signal
   6658..6750    +  ncRNA          G-CSF SLDE: Accession: RF00183 - G-CSF factor stem-loop destabilising element (SLDE)
   7447..7914    +  CDS            B (fragment): PORTL_LAMBD - Experimental evidence at protein level: Swiss-Prot protein existence level 1. Forms the portal vertex of the capsid (PubMed:6228056, PubMed:6232391). This portal plays critical roles in head assembly, genome packaging, neck/tail attachment, and genome ejection (Probable). The portal protein multimerizes as a single ring-shaped homododecamer arranged around a central channel (PubMed:6232391). Binds to the terminase subunits to form the packaging machine (PubMed:7799432). From Escherichia phage lambda (Bacteriophage lambda).
   7952..7968    -  protein_bind   lac operator: The lac repressor binds to the lac operator to inhibit transcription in E. coli. This inhibition can be relieved by adding lactose or isopropyl-β-D-thiogalactopyranoside (IPTG). lac repressor encoded by lacI
   7976..8006    -  promoter       lac promoter: promoter for the E. coli lac operon
   8021..8042    -  protein_bind   CAP binding site: CAP binding activates transcription in the presence of cAMP. E. coli catabolite activator protein
   8055..8147    -  CDS            lacI (fragment): lac repressor; lacI; The lac repressor binds to the lac operator to inhibit transcription in E. coli. This inhibition can be relieved by adding lactose or isopropyl-β-D-thiogalactopyranoside (IPTG).
   8330..8918    -  rep_origin     ori: high-copy-number ColE1/pMB1/pBR322/pUC origin of replication
   9089..718     -  CDS            AmpR (across the origin): β-lactamase; bla; confers resistance to ampicillin, carbenicillin, and related antibiotics
