[The description below was written by a language model from this plasmid's Addgene catalogue record and pLannotate feature annotations shown in this document.]
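Description:
pVF162 is a 9.2 kb mammalian expression plasmid built on a PiggyBac backbone, meant to be used either directly as an expression vector or as transposon cargo for genomic integration. In E. coli it is maintained at high copy through a ColE1/pUC-type origin and selected with ampicillin (bla with its own promoter). An f1 origin and remnants of a lacZα/lac promoter cloning region are also present. The automated feature table does not annotate the PiggyBac terminal repeats, so their positions are not documented here. Short matches to the lambda portal protein gene on either side of the cargo are probably stuffer or backbone-derived sequence rather than functional parts.

The cargo carries two units in the same orientation. A mouse PGK promoter drives puromycin N-acetyltransferase followed by a bGH polyadenylation signal, which allows selection of transfected or stably integrated mammalian cells. Downstream lies the synthetic fusion CITED2_K>A-HaloTag-ERD-ZF1, assembled by Gibson cloning. The annotation shows a short CITED-family segment (matched by the tool to CITED1, a p300/CBP coactivator relative). This is followed by a dhaA-derived haloalkane dehalogenase, which is the HaloTag, and then an estrogen receptor ligand-binding domain of the ERT2 type. A zinc-finger DNA-binding region, detected only as a small ZFHD1-like fragment, and a V5 epitope complete the fusion. A partial WPRE and an SV40 poly(A) signal follow. No promoter for the fusion is annotated, so the record does not state which one is used.

The design suggests a ligand-regulated synthetic transcription factor. In such a protein the CITED2 segment, with its lysines changed to alanine, would be tethered to DNA through the zinc fingers, and the HaloTag would allow labelling or quantification. The record itself states only that the plasmid is for expressing this fusion.
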