Addgene plasmid #240173: pVF162
Purpose: expression vector or PiggyBac-insertable cargo for expressing CITED2_K>A-HaloTag-ERD-ZF1
Depositing lab: Max Staller. Depositing organization: University of California, Berkeley.
Backbone
  Vector backbone: PiggyBac
  Vector type: Mammalian Expression
Growth in bacteria
  Bacterial resistance: Ampicillin, 100 μg/mL
  Growth temperature: 37°C
  Growth strain: DH5alpha
  Copy number: High Copy
Gene/Insert
  Gene/Insert name: CITED2_K>A-HaloTag-ERD-ZF1
  Species: Synthetic
  Mutation: K>A
  Cloning method: Gibson Cloning
Terms and licenses: Academic/Nonprofit Terms; Industry Terms: Not Available to Industry
How to cite: pVF162 was a gift from Max Staller (Addgene plasmid # 240173 ; http://n2t.net/addgene:240173 ; RRID:Addgene_240173)
